>Addgene plasmid #36429 | pLysscys255 | addgene full sequence | sequence record 417713 | Addgene NGS Result
TTCCTATAACTCGTCCTTTTCGCAGGCCTTTGGTTTGCCCAAATACATAAGGAGTCCCATTTGCAAGTCC
TTCACCTGCCTCACTTTTCCAAACCCGAAATCATAATCTTTATTAAACACGCCGTTTTTGGCATCCCCGT
ATATTGCCGTAGAAATCTTACGCCAGCTGACTTCAAATTGAATCACCTTGTTATCCGAGTCGAACTTGTT
GGGGAAGTTCTTAGTTACCAAGTTTTGAATGTACCTAAATCGTGCTACCTCAGCTGTCATTTGAATAGCG
ATAAGCAGAAACCTAGCTTCGTTTTTAACCACACGTGCCTTCTTGTTCACTGCTTCCATGAACGTCAAAA
GTAAGTCGATCCCCAACCCGAGTTCTTTTCTACTTTTATCTCCCTGTGTTATCTGGGCATTCTTTTCGAT
CGACTGATAATCTTCTGTGTATTCTAAAGCTTTCTGATTTGCAGTTGTGGCCTCTGGGAAAAGGGCGGTT
AACTCGGCGGAAGTAATTTCTGATTTGAAGTAATATGCCCGATTAACATTCGTGTTATCCATTGCAAGAT
ACGCGACCACATACAAGTTATCGCGTTTTAGGCCAAGTGAGACCGTTCCTCGGGAACTTTGGAAATTAAT
TCTAAGGAATTTTTCTTTAGAAGGTGGGCCTATCACGGCTATGTCGGTACCACCGTATTTCAGGTTTGGA
TCCTTTACGTTGTTTCGGATTTTATCCACAAAAGATGAGTATTGACCCGCGGTCGGATTTACTAGATCTA
ATGTGATTGATGTGACCATGGTATATCTCCTTCTTAAAGTTAAACAAAATTATTTCTAGAGGGGAATTGT
TATCCGCTCACAATTCCCCTATAGTGAGTCGTATTAATTTCGCGGGATCGAGATCTCGATCCTCTACGCC
GGACGCATCGTGGCCGGCATCACCGGCGCCACAGGTGCGGTTGCTGGCGCCTATATCGCCGACATCACCG
ATGGGGAAGATCGGGCTCGCCACTTCGGGCTCATGAGCGCTTGTTTCGGCGTGGGTATGGTGGCAGGCCC
CGTGGCCGGGGGACTGTTGGGCGCCATCTCCTTGCATGCACCATTCCTTGCGGCGGCGGTGCTCAACGGC
CTCAACCTACTACTGGGCTGCTTCCTAATGCAGGAGTCGCATAAGGGAGAGCGTCGAGATCCCGGACACC
ATCGAATGGCGCAAAACCTTTCGCGGTATGGCATGATAGCGCCCGGAAGAGAGTCAATTCAGGGTGGTGA
ATGTGAAACCAGTAACGTTATACGATGTCGCAGAGTATGCCGGTGTCTCTTATCAGACCGTTTCCCGCGT
GGTGAACCAGGCCAGCCACGTTTCTGCGAAAACGCGGGAAAAAGTGGAAGCGGCGATGGCGGAGCTGAAT
TACATTCCCAACCGCGTGGCACAACAACTGGCGGGCAAACAGTCGTTGCTGATTGGCGTTGCCACCTCCA
GTCTGGCCCTGCACGCGCCGTCGCAAATTGTCGCGGCGATTAAATCTCGCGCCGATCAACTGGGTGCCAG
CGTGGTGGTGTCGATGGTAGAACGAAGCGGCGTCGAAGCCTGTAAAGCGGCGGTGCACAATCTTCTCGCG
CAACGCGTCAGTGGGCTGATCATTAACTATCCGCTGGATGACCAGGATGCCATTGCTGTGGAAGCTGCCT
GCACTAATGTTCCGGCGTTATTTCTTGATGTCTCTGACCAGACACCCATCAACAGTATTATTTTCTCCCA
TGAAGACGGTACGCGACTGGGCGTGGAGCATCTGGTCGCATTGGGTCACCAGCAAATCGCGCTGTTAGCG
GGCCCATTAAGTTCTGTCTCGGCGCGTCTGCGTCTGGCTGGCTGGCATAAATATCTCACTCGCAATCAAA
TTCAGCCGATAGCGGAACGGGAAGGCGACTGGAGTGCCATGTCCGGTTTTCAACAAACCATGCAAATGCT
GAATGAGGGCATCGTTCCCACTGCGATGCTGGTTGCCAACGATCAGATGGCGCTGGGCGCAATGCGCGCC
ATTACCGAGTCCGGGCTGCGCGTTGGTGCGGATATCTCGGTAGTGGGATACGACGATACCGAAGACAGCT
CATGTTATATCCCGCCGTTAACCACCATCAAACAGGATTTTCGCCTGCTGGGGCAAACCAGCGTGGACCG
CTTGCTGCAACTCTCTCAGGGCCAGGCGGTGAAGGGCAATCAGCTGTTGCCCGTCTCACTGGTGAAAAGA
AAAACCACCCTGGCGCCCAATACGCAAACCGCCTCTCCCCGCGCGTTGGCCGATTCATTAATGCAGCTGG
CACGACAGTTTCCCGACTGGAAAGCGGGCAGTGAGCGCAACGCAATTAATGTAAGTTAGCTCACTCATTA
GGCACCGGGATCTCGACCGATGCCCTTGAGAGCCTTCAACCCAGTCAGCTCCTTCCGGTGGGCGCGGGGC
ATGACTATCGTCGCCGCACTTATGACTGTCTTCTTTATCATGCAACTCGTAGGACAGGTGCCGGCAGCGC
TCTGGGTCATTTTCGGCGAGGACCGCTTTCGCTGGAGCGCGACGATGATCGGCCTGTCGCTTGCGGTATT
CGGAATCTTGCACGCCCTCGCTCAAGCCTTCGTCACTGGTCCCGCCACCAAACGTTTCGGCGAGAAGCAG
GCCATTATCGCCGGCATGGCGGCCGACGCGCTGGGCTACGTCTTGCTGGCGTTCGCGACGCGAGGCTGGA
TGGCCTTCCCCATTATGATTCTTCTCGCTTCCGGCGGCATCGGGATGCCCGCGTTGCAGGCCATGCTGTC
CAGGCAGGTAGATGACGACCATCAGGGACAGCTTCAAGGATCGCTCGCGGCTCTTACCAGCCTAACTTCG
ATCATTGGACCGCTGATCGTCACGGCGATTTATGCCGCCTCGGCGAGCACATGGAACGGGTTGGCATGGA
TTGTAGGCGCCGCCCTATACCTTGTCTGCCTCCCCGCGTTGCGTCGCGGTGCATGGAGCCGGGCCACCTC
GACCTGAATGGAAGCCGGCGGCACCTCGCTAACGGATTCACCACTCCAAGAATTGGAGCCAATCAATTCT
TGCGGAGAACTGTGAATGCGCAAACCAACCCTTGGCAGAACATATCCATCGCGTCCGCCATCTCCAGCAG
CCGCACGCGGCGCATCTCGGGCAGCGTTGGGTCCTGGCCACGGGTGCGCATGATCGTGCTCCTGTCGTTG
AGGACCCGGCTAGGCTGGCGGGGTTGCCTTACTGGTTAGCAGAATGAATCACCGATACGCGAGCGAACGT
GAAGCGACTGCTGCTGCAAAACGTCTGCGACCTGAGCAACAACATGAATGGTCTTCGGTTTCCGTGTTTC
GTAAAGTCTGGAAACGCGGAAGTCAGCGCCCTGCACCATTATGTTCCGGATCTGCATCGCAGGATGCTGC
TGGCTACCCTGTGGAACACCTACATCTGTATTAACGAAGCGCTGGCATTGACCCTGAGTGATTTTTCTCT
GGTCCCGCCGCATCCATACCGCCAGTTGTTTACCCTCACAACGTTCCAGTAACCGGGCATGTTCATCATC
AGTAACCCGTATCGTGAGCATCCTCTCTCGTTTCATCGGTATCATTACCCCCATGAACAGAAATCCCCCT
TACACGGAGGCATCAGTGACCAAACAGGAAAAAACCGCCCTTAACATGGCCCGCTTTATCAGAAGCCAGA
CATTAACGCTTCTGGAGAAACTCAACGAGCTGGACGCGGATGAACAGGCAGACATCTGTGAATCGCTTCA
CGACCACGCTGATGAGCTTTACCGCAGCTGCCTCGCGCGTTTCGGTGATGACGGTGAAAACCTCTGACAC
ATGCAGCTCCCGGAGACGGTCACAGCTTGTCTGTAAGCGGATGCCGGGAGCAGACAAGCCCGTCAGGGCG
CGTCAGCGGGTGTTGGCGGGTGTCGGGGCGCAGCCATGACCCAGTCACGTAGCGATAGCGGAGTGTATAC
TGGCTTAACTATGCGGCATCAGAGCAGATTGTACTGAGAGTGCACCATTGCGGTGTGAAATACCGCACAG
ATGCGTAAGGAGAAAATACCGCATCAGGCGCTCTTCCGCTTCCTCGCTCACTGACTCGCTGCGCTCGGTC
GTTCGGCTGCGGCGAGCGGTATCAGCTCACTCAAAGGCGGTAATACGGTTATCCACAGAATCAGGGGATA
ACGCAGGAAAGAACATGTGAGCAAAAGGCCAGCAAAAGGCCAGGAACCGTAAAAAGGCCGCGTTGCTGGC
GTTTTTCCATAGGCTCCGCCCCCCTGACGAGCATCACAAAAATCGACGCTCAAGTCAGAGGTGGCGAAAC
CCGACAGGACTATAAAGATACCAGGCGTTTCCCCCTGGAAGCTCCCTCGTGCGCTCTCCTGTTCCGACCC
TGCCGCTTACCGGATACCTGTCCGCCTTTCTCCCTTCGGGAAGCGTGGCGCTTTCTCATAGCTCACGCTG
TAGGTATCTCAGTTCGGTGTAGGTCGTTCGCTCCAAGCTGGGCTGTGTGCACGAACCCCCCGTTCAGCCC
GACCGCTGCGCCTTATCCGGTAACTATCGTCTTGAGTCCAACCCGGTAAGACACGACTTATCGCCACTGG
CAGCAGCCACTGGTAACAGGATTAGCAGAGCGAGGTATGTAGGCGGTGCTACAGAGTTCTTGAAGTGGTG
GCCTAACTACGGCTACACTAGAAGGACAGTATTTGGTATCTGCGCTCTGCTGAAGCCAGTTACCTTCGGA
AAAAGAGTTGGTAGCTCTTGATCCGGCAAACAAACCACCGCTGGTAGCGGTGGTTTTTTTGTTTGCAAGC
AGCAGATTACGCGCAGAAAAAAAGGATCTCAAGAAGATCCTTTGATCTTTTCTACGGGGTCTGACGCTCA
GTGGAACGAAAACTCACGTTAAGGGATTTTGGTCATGAGATTATCAAAAAGGATCTTCACCTAGATCCTT
TTAAATTAAAAATGAAGTTTTAAATCAATCTAAAGTATATATGAGTAAACTTGGTCTGACAGTTACCAAT
GCTTAATCAGTGAGGCACCTATCTCAGCGATCTGTCTATTTCGTTCATCCATAGTTGCCTGACTCCCCGT
CGTGTAGATAACTACGATACGGGAGGGCTTACCATCTGGCCCCAGTGCTGCAATGATACCGCGAGACCCA
CGCTCACCGGCTCCAGATTTATCAGCAATAAACCAGCCAGCCGGAAGGGCCGAGCGCAGAAGTGGTCCTG
CAACTTTATCCGCCTCCATCCAGTCTATTAATTGTTGCCGGGAAGCTAGAGTAAGTAGTTCGCCAGTTAA
TAGTTTGCGCAACGTTGTTGCCATTGCTGCAGGCATCGTGGTGTCACGCTCGTCGTTTGGTATGGCTTCA
TTCAGCTCCGGTTCCCAACGATCAAGGCGAGTTACATGATCCCCCATGTTGTGCAAAAAAGCGGTTAGCT
CCTTCGGTCCTCCGATCGTTGTCAGAAGTAAGTTGGCCGCAGTGTTATCACTCATGGTTATGGCAGCACT
GCATAATTCTCTTACTGTCATGCCATCCGTAAGATGCTTTTCTGTGACTGGTGAGTACTCAACCAAGTCA
TTCTGAGAATAGTGTATGCGGCGACCGAGTTGCTCTTGCCCGGCGTCAACACGGGATAATACCGCGCCAC
ATAGCAGAACTTTAAAAGTGCTCATCATTGGAAAACGTTCTTCGGGGCGAAAACTCTCAAGGATCTTACC
GCTGTTGAGATCCAGTTCGATGTAACCCACTCGTGCACCCAACTGATCTTCAGCATCTTTTACTTTCACC
AGCGTTTCTGGGTGAGCAAAAACAGGAAGGCAAAATGCCGCAAAAAAGGGAATAAGGGCGACACGGAAAT
GTTGAATACTCATACTCTTCCTTTTTCAATATTATTGAAGCATTTATCAGGGTTATTGTCTCATGAGCGG
ATACATATTTGAATGTATTTAGAAAAATAAACAAATAGGGGTTCCGCGCACATTTCCCCGAAAAGTGCCA
CCTGACGTCTAAGAAACCATTATTATCATGACATTAACCTATAAAAATAGGCGTATCACGAGGCCCTTTC
GTCTTCAAGAA
Features (pLannotate 1.2.2; 15 found; start..end, strand, type, name):
     28..786     -  CDS            SAP9: RIP9_SAPOF - Experimental evidence at protein level: Swiss-Prot protein existence level 1. Ribosome-inactivating protein of type 1, inhibits protein synthesis in animal cells. From Saponaria officinalis (Common soapwort) (Lychnis saponaria).
    796..818     -  RBS            RBS: efficient ribosome binding site from bacteriophage T7 gene 10 (Olins and Rangwala, 1989)
    833..857     -  protein_bind   lac operator: The lac repressor binds to the lac operator to inhibit transcription in E. coli. This inhibition can be relieved by adding lactose or isopropyl-β-D-thiogalactopyranoside (IPTG). lac repressor encoded by lacI
    858..876     -  promoter       T7 promoter: promoter for bacteriophage T7 RNA polymerase
    898..1177    +  CDS            TcR (fragment): tetracycline efflux protein; tet; confers resistance to tetracycline
   1185..1262    +  promoter       lacI promoter: lacI
   1263..2344    +  CDS            lacI: lac repressor; lacI; The lac repressor binds to the lac operator to inhibit transcription in E. coli. This inhibition can be relieved by adding lactose or isopropyl-β-D-thiogalactopyranoside (IPTG).
   2357..2378    +  protein_bind   CAP binding site: CAP binding activates transcription in the presence of cAMP. E. coli catabolite activator protein
   2393..3017    +  CDS            TcR (fragment): tetracycline efflux protein; tet; confers resistance to tetracycline
   3259..3639    -  CDS            YPB1_ECOLX: Protein predicted: Swiss-Prot protein existence level 4. From Escherichia coli.
   3656..3847    +  CDS            rop: Rop protein, which maintains plasmids at low copy number; rop
   3949..4088    +  misc_feature   bom: basis of mobility region from pBR322
   4274..4862    -  rep_origin     ori: high-copy-number ColE1/pMB1/pBR322/pUC origin of replication
   5033..5893    -  CDS            AmpR: β-lactamase; bla; confers resistance to ampicillin, carbenicillin, and related antibiotics
   5894..5998    -  promoter       AmpR promoter: bla
