[The description below was written by a language model from this plasmid's Addgene catalogue record and pLannotate feature annotations shown in this document.]
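Description:
pLysscys255 is a bacterial expression plasmid built on the Novagen pET-11d backbone that encodes a cysteine-modified form of saporin-3, the type 1 ribosome-inactivating protein from the soapwort Saponaria officinalis. The insert (listed as 786 bp) carries a cysteine added at position 255. The feature table identifies the coding region as a Saponaria RIP by homology to a Swiss-Prot saporin entry. No affinity tag or fusion partner is annotated or listed in the record. The cloning method is recorded as unknown.

Expression follows the standard pET arrangement. A T7 promoter is immediately followed by a lac operator and then the efficient ribosome binding site from T7 gene 10, upstream of the saporin open reading frame. The plasmid also carries lacI under its own promoter. The lac repressor it encodes holds transcription off until it is relieved by IPTG or lactose in a host that supplies T7 RNA polymerase. No T7 terminator was annotated in the feature list.

The plasmid replicates from a ColE1/pBR322-type origin and is selected with ampicillin through the β-lactamase gene and its promoter. The backbone retains pBR322-derived elements, including rop, the bom mobility region and non-functional fragments of the tetracycline resistance gene. The catalogue lists the plasmid as high copy, although rop normally acts to restrain copy number.

According to the associated publication title, the construct was made for expression and purification of cysteine-introduced recombinant saporin. An engineered cysteine supplies a thiol that could be used for site-specific labelling or conjugation, although the record does not state this purpose. The sequenced record (6,101 nt) closely matches the stated total size of 6,105 bp.
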