Addgene plasmid #36429: pLysscys255
Depositing lab: Emine Gunhan & Pete Lollar. Depositing organization: Emory University. Publication: Expression and purification of cysteine introduced recombinant saporin. Gunhan E, Swe M, Palazoglu M, Voss JC, Chalupa LM. Protein Expr Purif. 2008 Apr;58(2):203-9. Epub 2007 Nov 19. 10.1016/j.pep.2007.11.005 PubMed 18164211.
Backbone
  Vector backbone: pET-11d
  Backbone manufacturer: Novagen
  Backbone size w/o insert (bp): 5674
  Total vector size (bp): 6105
  Vector type: Bacterial Expression
Growth in bacteria
  Bacterial resistance: Ampicillin, 100 μg/mL
  Growth temperature: 37°C
  Growth strain: XL1 Blue
  Growth instructions: The expressed protein saporin-3 cys255 is non-toxic. The LD50 for saporin in mice is 4-8 mg/kg.
  Copy number: High Copy
Gene/Insert
  Gene/Insert name: Saporin-3/cys255 (alt name: Cys255sap-3)
  Species: Saponaria officinalis
  Insert size (bp): 786
  Mutation: cys added at position 255
  Promoter: T7
  Cloning method: Unknown
  Sequencing primers: 5′ ACGATGCGTCCGGCGTAGAGG; 3′ CAAATAGGGGTTCCGCGCAC
Resource information
  A portion of this plasmid was derived from a plasmid made by: Emine Gunhan Dept of Neurobiology, Physiology, and Behavior University of California One Shields Ave 196 Briggs Hall Davis, CA 95616
Terms and licenses: Academic/Nonprofit Terms; Industry Terms: Not Available to Industry
How to cite: pLysscys255 was a gift from Emine Gunhan & Pete Lollar (Addgene plasmid # 36429 ; http://n2t.net/addgene:36429 ; RRID:Addgene_36429)
