>Addgene plasmid #36429 | pLysscys255 | addgene partial sequence | sequence record 46768 | Amp-R 5'-ATAATACCGCGCCACATAGC-3'
AACGTTCTTCGGGGCGAAAACTCTCAAGGATCTTACCGCTGTTGAGATCCAGTTCGCCTGTAACCNACTC
GTGCACCCAACTGATCTTCAGCATCTTTTACTTTCACCAGCGTTTCTGGGTGAGCAAAAACAGGAAGGCA
AAATGCCGCAAAAAAGGGAATAAGGGCGACACGGAAATGTTGAATACTCATACTCTTCCTTTTTCAATAT
TATTGAAGCATTTATCAGGGTTATTGTCTCATGAGCGGATACATATTTGAATGTATTTAGAAAAATAAAC
AAATAGGGGTTCCGCGCACATTTCCCCGAAAAGTGCCACCTGACGTCTAAGAAACCATTATTATCATGAC
ATTAACCTATAAAAATAGGCGTATCACGAGGCCCTTTCGTCTTCAAGAATTCCTATAACTCGTCCTTTTC
GCAGGCCTTTGGTTTGCCCAAATACATAAGGAGTCCCATTTGCAAGTCCTTCACCTGCCTCACTTTTCCA
AACCCGAAATCATAATCTTTATTAAACACGCCGTTTTTGGCATCCCCGTATATTGCCGTAGAAATCTTAC
GCCAGCTGACTTCAAATTGAATCACCTTGTTATCCGAGTCGAACTTGTTGGGGAAGTTCTTAGTTACCAA
GTTTTGAATGTACCTAAATCGTGCTACCTCAGCTGTCATTTGAATAGCGATAAGCAGAAACCTAGCTTCG
TTTTTAACCACACGTGCCTTCTTGTTCACTGCTTCCATGAACGTCAAAAGTAAGTCGATCCCCCAACCCG
AGTTCTTTTCTACTTTTATCTCCCTGTGTTATCTGGGGCATTCTTTTCGATCGACTGATAATCTTCTGTG
TATTCTAAAGCTTTCTGATTTGCAGTTGTGGCCTCTGGGAAAAGGGCGGGTAACTCGGCGGAAGTAATTT
CTGATTTGAAGTA
